>Addgene plasmid #163004 | pAT9996-HeF-ABE | addgene full sequence | sequence record 322275 | Addgene NGS Result
ACATTTCCCCGAAAAGTGCCACCTGACGTCCAGCAGAGATCCACTTTGGCGCCGGCTCGAGTGGCTCCGG
TGCCCGTCAGTGGGCAGAGCGCACATCGCCCACAGTCCCCGAGAAGTTGGGGGGAGGGGTCGGCAATTGA
ACCGGTGCCTAGAGAAGGTGGCGCGGGGTAAACTGGGAAAGTGATGTCGTGTACTGGCTCCGCCTTTTTC
CCGAGGGTGGGGGAGAACCGTATATAAGTGCAGTAGTCGCCGTGAACGTTCTTTTTCGCAACGGGTTTGC
CGCCAGAACACAGGTGTCGTGACGCGGGATCCGCCACCATGGATTACAAAGACGATGACGATAAGATGGC
CCCAAAGAAGAAGCGGAAGGTCGGTATCCACGGAGTCCCAGCAGCCAGTGAGGTCGAATTTAGTCATGAG
TATTGGATGAGACACGCCCTGACCCTTGCAAAACGCGCCTGGGATGAAAGGGAAGTCCCTGTGGGGGCCG
TCCTTGTCCATAATAATCGAGTGATTGGAGAGGGCTGGAATCGCCCTATTGGAAGGCACGACCCCACTGC
ACACGCAGAGATTATGGCTCTCCGACAGGGTGGACTGGTAATGCAGAATTACCGGCTGATCGACGCCACC
CTCTATGTCACTCTTGAACCCTGTGTAATGTGCGCTGGCGCCATGATCCACAGCAGAATAGGAAGAGTCG
TCTTCGGCGCTAGAGATGCTAAAACTGGAGCTGCAGGGAGTTTGATGGATGTACTCCACCACCCCGGGAT
GAATCATCGGGTGGAGATAACCGAAGGAATCCTGGCTGATGAATGCGCTGCTCTGTTGAGCGATTTCTTT
AGGATGAGGAGGCAGGAGATTAAGGCACAAAAGAAAGCTCAGAGCTCTACTGACAGTGGGGGGAGTTCCG
GTGGATCTAGTGGTAGCGAGACACCCGGGACTTCCGAAAGTGCTACCCCAGAATCATCCGGGGGGAGTTC
AGGCGGAAGTTCTGAAGTAGAGTTCTCTCACGAGTATTGGATGCGCCACGCACTGACACTGGCTAAGCGG
GCAAGGGACGAACGAGAAGTCCCAGTCGGGGCTGTCCTCGTCTTGAATAATAGAGTTATTGGGGAGGGGT
GGAACCGAGCTATTGGACTGCATGACCCAACTGCACACGCTGAAATTATGGCCTTGAGACAGGGCGGTCT
CGTAATGCAGAATTATAGATTGATAGATGCTACTTTGTATGTGACTTTCGAGCCATGCGTCATGTGTGCC
GGGGCAATGATCCACAGCAGAATTGGAAGGGTTGTATTCGGCGTCCGAAACGCTAAGACCGGGGCTGCCG
GGTCTCTCATGGACGTCCTTCACTATCCTGGTATGAATCACCGAGTGGAAATTACCGAAGGAATCCTCGC
TGACGAATGCGCAGCCCTCCTCTGTTATTTCTTTCGGATGCCAAGACAGGTCTTTAATGCTCAGAAGAAA
GCTCAGTCCTCCACTGACTCAGGTGGCTCCAGCGGTGGAAGCTCAGGATCTGAGACCCCAGGAACATCTG
AGTCAGCCACTCCTGAATCCTCAGGTGGTAGCTCTGGGGGGTCTGACAAGAAGTACAGCATCGGCCTGGC
CATCGGCACCAACTCTGTGGGCTGGGCCGTGATCACCGACGAGTACAAGGTGCCCAGCAAGAAATTCAAG
GTGCTGGGCAACACCGACCGGCACAGCATCAAGAAGAACCTGATCGGAGCCCTGCTGTTCGACAGCGGCG
AAACAGCCGAGGCCACCCGGCTGAAGAGAACCGCCAGAAGAAGATACACCAGACGGAAGAACCGGATCTG
CTATCTGCAAGAGATCTTCAGCAACGAGATGGCCAAGGTGGACGACAGCTTCTTCCACAGACTGGAAGAG
TCCTTCCTGGTGGAAGAGGATAAGAAGCACGAGCGGCACCCCATCTTCGGCAACATCGTGGACGAGGTGG
CCTACCACGAGAAGTACCCCACCATCTACCACCTGAGAAAGAAACTGGTGGACAGCACCGACAAGGCCGA
CCTGCGGCTGATCTATCTGGCCCTGGCCCACATGATCAAGTTCCGGGGCCACTTCCTGATCGAGGGCGAC
CTGAACCCCGACAACAGCGACGTGGACAAGCTGTTCATCCAGCTGGTGCAGACCTACAACCAGCTGTTCG
AGGAAAACCCCATCAACGCCAGCGGCGTGGACGCCAAGGCCATCCTGTCTGCCAGACTGAGCAAGAGCAG
ACGGCTGGAAAATCTGATCGCCCAGCTGCCCGGCGAGAAGAAGAATGGCCTGTTCGGAAACCTGATTGCC
CTGAGCCTGGGCCTGACCCCCAACTTCAAGAGCAACTTCGACCTGGCCGAGGATGCCAAACTGCAGCTGA
GCAAGGACACCTACGACGACGACCTGGACAACCTGCTGGCCCAGATCGGCGACCAGTACGCCGACCTGTT
TCTGGCCGCCAAGAACCTGTCCGACGCCATCCTGCTGAGCGACATCCTGAGAGTGAACACCGAGATCACC
AAGGCCCCCCTGAGCGCCTCTATGATCAAGAGATACGACGAGCACCACCAGGACCTGACCCTGCTGAAAG
CTCTCGTGCGGCAGCAGCTGCCTGAGAAGTACAAAGAGATTTTCTTCGACCAGAGCAAGAACGGCTACGC
CGGCTACATTGACGGCGGAGCCAGCCAGGAAGAGTTCTACAAGTTCATCAAGCCCATCCTGGAAAAGATG
GACGGCACCGAGGAACTGCTCGTGAAGCTGAACAGAGAGGACCTGCTGCGGAAGCAGCGGACCTTCGACA
ACGGCAGCATCCCCCACCAGATCCACCTGGGAGAGCTGCACGCCATTCTGCGGCGGCAGGAAGATTTTTA
CCCATTCCTGAAGGACAACCGGGAAAAGATCGAGAAGATCCTGACCTTCCGCATCCCCTACTACGTGGGC
CCTCTGGCCAGGGGAAACAGCAGATTCGCCTGGATGACCAGAAAGAGCGAGGAAACCATCACCCCCTGGA
ACTTCGAGGAAGTGGTGGACAAGGGCGCTTCCGCCCAGAGCTTCATCGAGCGGATGACCGCCTTCGATAA
GAACCTGCCCAACGAGAAGGTGCTGCCCAAGCACAGCCTGCTGTACGAGTACTTCACCGTGTATAACGAG
CTGACCAAAGTGAAATACGTGACCGAGGGAATGAGAAAGCCCGCCTTCCTGAGCGGCGAGCAGAAAAAGG
CCATCGTGGACCTGCTGTTCAAGACCAACCGGAAAGTGACCGTGAAGCAGCTGAAAGAGGACTACTTCAA
GAAAATCGAGTGCTTCGACTCCGTGGAAATCTCCGGCGTGGAAGATCGGTTCAACGCCTCCCTGGGCACA
TACCACGATCTGCTGAAAATTATCAAGGACAAGGACTTCCTGGACAATGAGGAAAACGAGGACATTCTGG
AAGATATCGTGCTGACCCTGACACTGTTTGAGGACAGAGAGATGATCGAGGAACGGCTGAAAACCTATGC
CCACCTGTTCGACGACAAAGTGATGAAGCAGCTGAAGCGGCGGAGATACACCGGCTGGGGCGCGCTGAGC
CGGAAGCTGATCAACGGCATCCGCGACAAGCAGTCCGGCAAGACAATCCTGGATTTCCTGAAGTCCGACG
GCTTCGCCAACAGAAACTTCATGGCGCTGATCCACGACGACAGCCTGACCTTTAAAGAGGACATCCAGAA
AGCCCAGGTGTCCGGCCAGGGCGATAGCCTGCACGAGCACATTGCCAATCTCGCCGGCAGCCCCGCCATT
AAGAAGGGCATCCTCCAGACAGTGAAGGTGGTGGACGAGCTGGTGAAAGTGATGGGCCGGCACAAGCCCG
AGAACATCGTGATCGAAATGGCCAGAGAGAACCAGACCACCCAGAAGGGACAGAAGAACAGTCGCGAGAG
AATGAAGCGGATCGAAGAGGGCATCAAAGAGCTGGGCAGCCAGATCCTGAAAGAACACCCCGTGGAAAAC
ACCCAGCTCCAGAACGAGAAGCTGTACCTGTACTACCTCCAGAATGGGCGGGATATGTACGTGGACCAGG
AACTGGACATCAACCGGCTGTCCGACTACGATGTGGACCATATCGTGCCTCAGAGCTTTCTGGCGGACGA
CTCCATCGACAACAAGGTGCTGACCAGAAGCGACAAGAACCGGGGCAAGAGCGACAACGTGCCCTCCGAA
GAGGTCGTGAAGAAGATGAAGAACTACTGGCGGCAGCTGCTGAACGCCAAGCTGATTACCCAGAGAAAGT
TCGACAATCTGACCAAGGCCGAGAGAGGCGGCCTGAGCGAACTGGATAAGGCCGGCTTCATCAAGAGACA
GCTGGTGGAAACCCGGGCGATCACAAAGCACGTGGCACAGATCCTGGACTCCCGGATGAACACTAAGTAC
GACGAGAATGACAAGCTGATCCGGGAAGTGAAAGTGATCACCCTGAAGTCCAAGCTGGTGTCCGATTTCC
GGAAGGATTTCCAGTTTTACAAAGTGCGCGAGATCAACAACTACCACCACGCCCACGACGCGTACCTGAA
CGCCGTCGTGGGAACCGCCCTGATCAAAAAGTACCCTGCGCTGGAAAGCGAGTTCGTGTACGGCGACTAC
AAGGTGTACGACGTACGGAAGATGATCGCCAAGAGCGAGCAGGAAATCGGCAAGGCTACCGCCAAGTACT
TCTTCTACAGCAACATCATGAACTTTTTCAAGACCGAGATTACCCTGGCCAACGGCGAGATCCGGAAGGC
GCCTCTGATCGAGACAAACGGCGAAACCGGGGAGATCGTGTGGGATAAGGGCCGGGATTTTGCCACCGTG
CGGAAAGTGCTGAGCATGCCCCAAGTGAATATCGTGAAAAAGACCGAGGTGCAGACAGGCGGCTTCAGCA
AAGAGTCTATCCTGCCCAAGAGGAACAGCGATAAGCTGATCGCCAGAAAGAAGGACTGGGACCCTAAGAA
GTACGGCGGCTTCGACAGCCCCACCGTGGCCTATTCTGTGCTGGTGGTGGCCAAAGTGGAAAAGGGCAAG
TCCAAGAAACTGAAGAGTGTGAAAGAGCTGCTGGGGATCACCATCATGGAAAGAAGCAGCTTCGAGAAGA
ATCCCATCGACTTTCTGGAAGCCAAGGGCTACAAAGAAGTGAAAAAGGACCTGATCATCAAGCTGCCTAA
GTACTCCCTGTTCGAGCTGGAAAACGGCCGGAAGAGAATGCTGGCCTCTGCCGGCGAACTGCAGAAGGGA
AACGAACTGGCCCTGCCCTCCAAATATGTGAACTTCCTGTACCTGGCCAGCCACTATGAGAAGCTGAAGG
GCTCCCCCGAGGATAATGAGCAGAAACAGCTGTTTGTGGAACAGCACAAGCACTACCTGGACGAGATCAT
CGAGCAGATCAGCGAGTTCTCCAAGAGAGTGATCCTGGCCGACGCTAATCTGGACAAAGTGCTGTCCGCC
TACAACAAGCACCGGGATAAGCCCATCAGAGAGCAGGCCGAGAATATCATCCACCTGTTTACCCTGACCA
ATCTGGGAGCCCCTGCCGCCTTCAAGTACTTTGACACCACCATCGACCGGAAGAGGTACACCAGCACCAA
AGAGGTGCTGGACGCCACCCTGATCCACCAGAGCATCACCGGCCTGTACGAGACACGGATCGACCTGTCT
CAGCTGGGAGGCGACAAAAGGCCGGCGGCCACGAAAAAGGCCGGCCAGGCAAAAAAGAAAAAGTAAGAAT
TCCTAGAGCTCGCTGATCAGCCTCGACTGTGCCTTCTAGTTGCCAGCCATCTGTTGTTTGCCCCTCCCCC
GTGCCTTCCTTGACCCTGGAAGGTGCCACTCCCACTGTCCTTTCCTAATAAAATGAGGAAATTGCATCGC
ATTGTCTGAGTAGGTGTCATTCTATTCTGGGGGGTGGGGTGGGGCAGGACAGCAAGGGGGAGGATTGGGA
AGAGAATAGCAGGCATGCTGGGGAGCGGCCGCTGAGCAAAAGGCCAGCAAAAGGCCAGGAACCGTAAAAA
GGCCGCGTTGCTGGCGTTTTTCCATAGGCTCCGCCCCCCTGACGAGCATCACAAAAATCGACGCTCAAGT
CAGAGGTGGCGAAACCCGACAGGACTATAAAGATACCAGGCGTTTCCCCCTGGAAGCTCCCTCGTGCGCT
CTCCTGTTCCGACCCTGCCGCTTACCGGATACCTGTCCGCCTTTCTCCCTTCGGGAAGCGTGGCGCTTTC
TCATAGCTCACGCTGTAGGTATCTCAGTTCGGTGTAGGTCGTTCGCTCCAAGCTGGGCTGTGTGCACGAA
CCCCCCGTTCAGCCCGACCGCTGCGCCTTATCCGGTAACTATCGTCTTGAGTCCAACCCGGTAAGACACG
ACTTATCGCCACTGGCAGCAGCCACTGGTAACAGGATTAGCAGAGCGAGGTATGTAGGCGGTGCTACAGA
GTTCTTGAAGTGGTGGCCTAACTACGGCTACACTAGAAGAACAGTATTTGGTATCTGCGCTCTGCTGAAG
CCAGTTACCTTCGGAAAAAGAGTTGGTAGCTCTTGATCCGGCAAACAAACCACCGCTGGTAGCGGTGGTT
TTTTTGTTTGCAAGCAGCAGATTACGCGCAGAAAAAAAGGATCTCAAGAAGATCCTTTGATCTTTTCTAC
GGGGTCTGACGCTCAGTGGAACGAAAACTCACGTTAAGGGATTTTGGTCATGAGATTATCAAAAAGGATC
TTCACCTAGATCCTTTTAAATTAAAAATGAAGTTTTAAATCAATCTAAAGTATATATGAGTAAACTTGGT
CTGACAGTTACCAATGCTTAATCAGTGAGGCACCTATCTCAGCGATCTGTCTATTTCGTTCATCCATAGT
TGCCTGACTCCCCGTCGTGTAGATAACTACGATACGGGAGGGCTTACCATCTGGCCCCAGTGCTGCAATG
ATACCGCGAGACCCACGCTCACCGGCTCCAGATTTATCAGCAATAAACCAGCCAGCCGGAAGGGCCGAGC
GCAGAAGTGGTCCTGCAACTTTATCCGCCTCCATCCAGTCTATTAATTGTTGCCGGGAAGCTAGAGTAAG
TAGTTCGCCAGTTAATAGTTTGCGCAACGTTGTTGCCATTGCTACAGGCATCGTGGTGTCACGCTCGTCG
TTTGGTATGGCTTCATTCAGCTCCGGTTCCCAACGATCAAGGCGAGTTACATGATCCCCCATGTTGTGCA
AAAAAGCGGTTAGCTCCTTCGGTCCTCCGATCGTTGTCAGAAGTAAGTTGGCCGCAGTGTTATCACTCAT
GGTTATGGCAGCACTGCATAATTCTCTTACTGTCATGCCATCCGTAAGATGCTTTTCTGTGACTGGTGAG
TACTCAACCAAGTCATTCTGAGAATAGTGTATGCGGCGACCGAGTTGCTCTTGCCCGGCGTCAATACGGG
ATAATACCGCGCCACATAGCAGAACTTTAAAAGTGCTCATCATTGGAAAACGTTCTTCGGGGCGAAAACT
CTCAAGGATCTTACCGCTGTTGAGATCCAGTTCGATGTAACCCACTCGTGCACCCAACTGATCTTCAGCA
TCTTTTACTTTCACCAGCGTTTCTGGGTGAGCAAAAACAGGAAGGCAAAATGCCGCAAAAAAGGGAATAA
GGGCGACACGGAAATGTTGAATACTCATACTCTTCCTTTTTCAATATTATTGAAGCATTTATCAGGGTTA
TTGTCTCATGAGCGGATACATATTTGAATGTATTTAGAAAAATAAACAAATAGGGGTTCCGCGC
Features (pLannotate 1.2.2; 9 found; start..end, strand, type, name):
     82..293     +  promoter       EF-1α core promoter: core promoter for human elongation factor EF-1α
    397..873     +  CDS            tadA: TADA_ECOLI - Also known as yfhC. Experimental evidence at protein level: Swiss-Prot protein existence level 1. Catalyzes the deamination of adenosine to inosine at the wobble position 34 of tRNA(Arg2). Essential for cell viability. From Escherichia coli (strain K12).
    994..1485    +  CDS            tadA: TADA_ECOLI - Also known as yfhC. Experimental evidence at protein level: Swiss-Prot protein existence level 1. Catalyzes the deamination of adenosine to inosine at the wobble position 34 of tRNA(Arg2). Essential for cell viability. From Escherichia coli (strain K12).
   1585..5685    +  CDS            eSpCas9(1.1): Cas9 endonuclease from the Streptococcus pyogenes Type II CRISPR/Cas system, mutated to improve targeting specificity (Slaymaker et al., 2016) carries the mutations K848A, K1003A, and R1060A
   5686..5733    +  CDS            nucleoplasmin NLS: bipartite nuclear localization signal from nucleoplasmin
   5767..5878    +  polyA_signal   bGH poly(A) signal: bovine growth hormone polyadenylation signal
   6039..6627    -  rep_origin     ori: high-copy-number ColE1/pMB1/pBR322/pUC origin of replication
   6798..7658    -  CDS            AmpR: β-lactamase; bla; confers resistance to ampicillin, carbenicillin, and related antibiotics
   7659..7763    -  promoter       AmpR promoter: bla
