[The description below was written by a language model from this plasmid's Addgene catalogue record and pLannotate feature annotations shown in this document.]
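Description:
pAT9996-HeF-ABE is a pUC19-based mammalian expression plasmid from a CRISPR base-editing toolkit, built to express an adenine base editor designated HeF-ABE. It is maintained in E. coli through the high-copy ColE1/pUC origin and selected with ampicillin via the β-lactamase gene and its native promoter. The sequenced record is about 7.8 kb and carries no mammalian selection marker or guide RNA cassette among the annotated features, so the guide would presumably be supplied from a separate construct.

The payload is a single synthetic open reading frame driven by the EF-1α promoter (annotated as the core promoter element) and terminated by the bovine growth hormone polyadenylation signal. Two tandem copies of sequence derived from E. coli TadA, the tRNA adenosine deaminase that ABE-type editors repurpose to convert adenine to inosine in DNA, are fused upstream of a Streptococcus pyogenes Cas9 variant. The annotation software matched the Cas9 portion to eSpCas9(1.1), an increased-fidelity mutant carrying K848A, K1003A and R1060A. The "HeF" name suggests a particular high-fidelity variant, but the record does not spell out its full mutation set or state its nickase status, so the match should be taken as the closest hit rather than an exact identity.

The catalogue lists an N-terminal 3xFLAG tag and SV40 nuclear localization signals at both ends of the insert. The feature table instead marks a bipartite nucleoplasmin NLS at the C-terminus and does not annotate the N-terminal elements. The associated work concerns whether increased-fidelity Cas9 variants reduce the mismatch tolerance of base editors, so the plasmid is suited to transient expression in mammalian cells for comparing the on-target activity and specificity of adenine base editing.
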