Addgene plasmid #163004: pAT9996-HeF-ABE
Purpose: plasmid expressing HeF-ABE
Depositing lab: Ervin Welker. Depositing organization: HUN-REN Research Centre for Natural Sciences. Publication: BEAR reveals that increased fidelity variants can successfully reduce the mismatch tolerance of adenine but not cytosine base editors. Talas A, Simon DA, Kulcsar PI, Varga E, Krausz SL, Welker E. Nat Commun. 2021 Nov 3;12(1):6353. doi: 10.1038/s41467-021-26461-y. PubMed 34732717.
Backbone
  Vector backbone: pUC19
  Vector type: Mammalian Expression, CRISPR
Growth in bacteria
  Bacterial resistance: Ampicillin, 100 μg/mL
  Growth temperature: 37°C
  Growth strain: NEB Stable
  Copy number: High Copy
Gene/Insert
  Gene/Insert name: HeF-ABE
  Species: Synthetic
  Promoter: EF1-a
  Tag / fusion protein: 3xFLAG (N terminal on insert); SV40 NLS (N terminal on insert); SV40 NLS (C terminal on insert)
  Cloning method: Gibson Cloning
  Sequencing primers: 5′ TATAAGTGCAGTAGTCGCCG; 3′ TGCTGGCCTTTTGCTC
Terms and licenses: Academic/Nonprofit Terms; Industry Terms: Not Available to Industry
How to cite: pAT9996-HeF-ABE was a gift from Ervin Welker (Addgene plasmid # 163004 ; http://n2t.net/addgene:163004 ; RRID:Addgene_163004)
